>Addgene plasmid #11626 | pcDNA3 merlin 308-579 | addgene partial sequence | sequence record 18359 | T7 5'-TAATACGACTCACTATAGGG-3'
CNGNTNGCGATGNGATAGAAGCTTGGTCCGAGCTCGGATCCATGAGGAGAAGGAAAGCCGATTCTTTGGA
AGTTCAGCAGATGAAAGCCCAGGCCAGGGAGGAGAAGGCTAGAAAGCAGATGGAGCGGCAGCGCCTCGCT
CGAGAGAAGCAGATGAGGGAGGAGGCTGAACGCACGAGGGATGAGTTGGAGAGGAGGCTGCTGCAGATGA
AAGAAGAAGCAACAATGGCCAACGAAGCACTGATGCGGTCTGAGGAGACAGCTGACCTGTTGGCTGAAAA
GGCCCAGATCACCGAGGAGGAGGCAAAACTTCTGGCCCAGAAGGCCGCAGAGGCTGAGCAGGAAATGCAG
CGCATCAAGGCCACAGCGATTCGCACGGAGGAGGAGAAGCGCCTGATGGAGCAGAAGGTGCTGGAAGCCG
AGGTGCTGGCACTGAAGATGGCTGAGGAGTCAGAGAGGAGGGCCAAAGAGGCAGATCAGCTGAAGCAGGA
CCTGCAGGAAGCACGCGAGGCGGAGCGAAGAGCCAAGCAGAAGCTCCTGGAGATTGCCACCAAGCCCACG
TACCCGCCCATGAACCCAATTCCAGCACCGTTGCCTCCTGACATACCAAGCTTCAACCTCATTGGTGACA
GCCTGTCTTTCGACTTCAAAGATNCTNACATNGACGCGCTTTCCTGGANATTGANAAAGAAAANTTGAAT
CCTTGNAAANANCAGCTTTTCNGGANCNCTNCNTGACTCANACAAATNNNGCCTTTTACTANNAAAGAGN
CAANTCTTTTTNTCTNCCATGAGACTCCACNGGTGCACACAGCCATCCTTAAANCTAGCCAGCAAACTTT
CTTNAATNCNNTCN
