[The description below was written by a language model from this plasmid's Addgene catalogue record.]
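Description:
pcDNA3 merlin 308-579 is a mammalian expression plasmid built on pcDNA3/5'F, a pcDNA3 derivative of about 5.5 kb that supplies an N-terminal Flag epitope upstream of the cloning site. It is maintained in E. coli as a high-copy plasmid under ampicillin selection. It also carries a neomycin resistance marker, so transfected mammalian cells can be selected with G418. The record does not list the promoter. pcDNA3-type vectors normally drive the insert from the CMV immediate-early promoter. A T7 promoter lies upstream of the cloning site, consistent with the T7 primer listed for 5' sequencing.

The insert is an 816 bp fragment of human NF2, which encodes the tumour suppressor merlin, cloned between BamHI and EcoRI sites that both remain intact. As the name indicates, it covers residues 308 to 579. The record describes this as the carboxy-terminal common domain of merlin, a description that suggests the C-terminal region shared between merlin isoforms, lacking the amino-terminal portion of the protein. Fused in frame to the backbone's Flag tag, the truncated protein can be detected by anti-Flag immunofluorescence, immunoblotting or immunoprecipitation without needing a merlin-specific antibody.

The associated publication analysed the molecular domains of epitope-tagged merlin isoforms in Cos-7 cells and primary rat Schwann cells. This construct fits that work as a domain-deletion tool for testing how the C-terminal region contributes to merlin's behaviour in cells, most likely alongside full-length and other truncated versions. No annotated feature table was provided, so the arrangement of individual elements cannot be confirmed beyond the catalogue fields.
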