Addgene plasmid #11626: pcDNA3 merlin 308-579
Depositing lab: Vijaya Ramesh. Depositing organization: Massachusetts General Hospital. Publication: Analysis of molecular domains of epitope-tagged merlin isoforms in Cos-7 cells and primary rat Schwann cells. Xu L, Gonzalez-Agosti C, Beauchamp R, Pinney D, Sterner C, Ramesh V. Exp Cell Res. 1998 Jan 10. 238(1):231-40. 10.1006/excr.1997.3843 PubMed 9457076.
Backbone
  Vector backbone: pcDNA3/5'F
  Backbone size w/o insert (bp): 5500
  Vector type: Mammalian Expression
  Selectable markers: Neomycin (select with G418)
Growth in bacteria
  Bacterial resistance: Ampicillin, 100 μg/mL
  Growth temperature: 37°C
  Growth strain: DH5alpha
  Copy number: High Copy
Gene/Insert
  Gene/Insert name: merlin (alt name: NF2)
  Species: H. sapiens (human)
  Insert size (bp): 816
  Mutation: Carboxy-terminal common domain of merlin.
  Entrez Gene: NF2 (a.k.a. ACN, BANF, SCH, SWNV, merlin-1)
  Tag / fusion protein: Flag (N terminal on backbone)
  Cloning method: Restriction Enzyme; 5′ cloning site BamHI (not destroyed); 3′ cloning site EcoRI (not destroyed)
  Sequencing primers: 5′ T7
Terms and licenses: Academic/Nonprofit Terms; Industry Terms: Not Available to Industry
How to cite: pcDNA3 merlin 308-579 was a gift from Vijaya Ramesh (Addgene plasmid # 11626 ; http://n2t.net/addgene:11626 ; RRID:Addgene_11626)
